>Addgene plasmid #76367 | EPHA2 gRNA (BRDN0001146397) | addgene full sequence | sequence record 185704 | Addgene Assembled Sequence
CCCGGGTGCAAAGATGGATAAAGTTTTAAACAGAGAGGAATCTTTGCAGCTAATGGACCTTCTAGGTCTT
GAAAGGAGTGGGAATTGGCTCCGGTGCCCGTCAGTGGGCAGAGCGCACATCGCCCACAGTCCCCGAGAAG
TTGGGGGGAGGGGTCGGCAATTGATCCGGTGCCTAGAGAAGGTGGCGCGGGGTAAACTGGGAAAGTGATG
TCGTGTACTGGCTCCGCCTTTTTCCCGAGGGTGGGGGAGAACCGTATATAAGTGCAGTAGTCGCCGTGAA
CGTTCTTTTTCGCAACGGGTTTGCCGCCAGAACACAGGTAAGTGCCGTGTGTGGTTCCCGCGGGCCTGGC
CTCTTTACGGGTTATGGCCCTTGCGTGCCTTGAATTACTTCCACCTGGCTGCAGTACGTGATTCTTGATC
CCGAGCTTCGGGTTGGAAGTGGGTGGGAGAGTTCGAGGCCTTGCGCTTAAGGAGCCCCTTCGCCTCGTGC
TTGAGTTGAGGCCTGGCCTGGGCGCTGGGGCCGCCGCGTGCGAATCTGGTGGCACCTTCGCGCCTGTCTC
GCTGCTTTCGATAAGTCTCTAGCCATTTAAAATTTTTGATGACCTGCTGCGACGCTTTTTTTCTGGCAAG
ATAGTCTTGTAAATGCGGGCCAAGATCTGCACACTGGTATTTCGGTTTTTGGGGCCGCGGGCGGCGACGG
GGCCCGTGCGTCCCAGCGCACATGTTCGGCGAGGCGGGGCCTGCGAGCGCGGCCACCGAGAATCGGACGG
GGGTAGTCTCAAGCTGGCCGGCCTGCTCTGGTGCCTGGCCTCGCGCCGCCGTGTATCGCCCCGCCCTGGG
CGGCAAGGCTGGCCCGGTCGGCACCAGTTGCGTGAGCGGAAAGATGGCCGCTTCCCGGCCCTGCTGCAGG
GAGCTCAAAATGGAGGACGCGGCGCTCGGGAGAGCGGGCGGGTGAGTCACCCACACAAAGGAAAAGGGCC
TTTCCGTCCTCAGCCGTCGCTTCATGTGACTCCACGGAGTACCGGGCGCCGTCCAGGCACCTCGATTAGT
TCTCGAGCTTTTGGAGTACGTCGTCTTTAGGTTGGGGGGAGGGGTTTTATGCGATGGAGTTTCCCCACAC
TGAGTGGGTGGAGACTGAAGTTAGGCCAGCTTGGCACTTGATGTAATTCTCCTTGGAATTTGCCCTTTTT
GAGTTTGGATCTTGGTTCATTCTCAAGCCTCAGACAGTGGTTCAAAGTTTTTTTCTTCCATTTCAGGTGT
CGTGACGTACGGCCACCATGACCGAGTACAAGCCCACGGTGCGCCTCGCCACCCGCGACGACGTCCCCAG
GGCCGTACGCACCCTCGCCGCCGCGTTCGCCGACTACCCCGCCACGCGCCACACCGTCGATCCGGACCGC
CACATCGAGCGGGTCACCGAGCTGCAAGAACTCTTCCTCACGCGCGTCGGGCTCGACATCGGCAAGGTGT
GGGTCGCGGACGACGGCGCCGCCGTGGCGGTCTGGACCACGCCGGAGAGCGTCGAAGCGGGGGCGGTGTT
CGCCGAGATCGGCCCGCGCATGGCCGAGTTGAGCGGTTCCCGGCTGGCCGCGCAGCAACAGATGGAAGGC
CTCCTGGCGCCGCACCGGCCCAAGGAGCCCGCGTGGTTCCTGGCCACCGTCGGAGTCTCGCCCGACCACC
AGGGCAAGGGTCTGGGCAGCGCCGTCGTGCTCCCCGGAGTGGAGGCGGCCGAGCGCGCCGGGGTGCCCGC
CTTCCTGGAGACCTCCGCGCCCCGCAACCTCCCCTTCTACGAGCGGCTCGGCTTCACCGTCACCGCCGAC
GTCGAGGTGCCCGAAGGACCGCGCACCTGGTGCATGACCCGCAAGCCCGGTGCCTGAACGCGTTAAGTCG
ACAATCAACCTCTGGATTACAAAATTTGTGAAAGATTGACTGGTATTCTTAACTATGTTGCTCCTTTTAC
GCTATGTGGATACGCTGCTTTAATGCCTTTGTATCATGCTATTGCTTCCCGTATGGCTTTCATTTTCTCC
TCCTTGTATAAATCCTGGTTGCTGTCTCTTTATGAGGAGTTGTGGCCCGTTGTCAGGCAACGTGGCGTGG
TGTGCACTGTGTTTGCTGACGCAACCCCCACTGGTTGGGGCATTGCCACCACCTGTCAGCTCCTTTCCGG
GACTTTCGCTTTCCCCCTCCCTATTGCCACGGCGGAACTCATCGCCGCCTGCCTTGCCCGCTGCTGGACA
GGGGCTCGGCTGTTGGGCACTGACAATTCCGTGGTGTTGTCGGGGAAATCATCGTCCTTTCCTTGGCTGC
TCGCCTGTGTTGCCACCTGGATTCTGCGCGGGACGTCCTTCTGCTACGTCCCTTCGGCCCTCAATCCAGC
GGACCTTCCTTCCCGCGGCCTGCTGCCGGCTCTGCGGCCTCTTCCGCGTCTTCGCCTTCGCCCTCAGACG
AGTCGGATCTCCCTTTGGGCCGCCTCCCCGCGTCGACTTTAAGACCAATGACTTACAAGGCAGCTGTAGA
TCTTAGCCACTTTTTAAAAGAAAAGGGGGGACTGGAAGGGCTAATTCACTCCCAACGAAGACAAGATCTG
CTTTTTGCTTGTACTGGGTCTCTCTGGTTAGACCAGATCTGAGCCTGGGAGCTCTCTGGCTAACTAGGGA
ACCCACTGCTTAAGCCTCAATAAAGCTTGCCTTGAGTGCTTCAAGTAGTGTGTGCCCGTCTGTTGTGTGA
CTCTGGTAACTAGAGATCCCTCAGACCCTTTTAGTCAGTGTGGAAAATCTCTAGCAGTACGTATAGTAGT
TCATGTCATCTTATTATTCAGTATTTATAACTTGCAAAGAAATGAATATCAGAGAGTGAGAGGAACTTGT
TTATTGCAGCTTATAATGGTTACAAATAAAGCAATAGCATCACAAATTTCACAAATAAAGCATTTTTTTC
ACTGCATTCTAGTTGTGGTTTGTCCAAACTCATCAATGTATCTTATCATGTCTGGCTCTAGCTATCCCGC
CCCTAACTCCGCCCATCCCGCCCCTAACTCCGCCCAGTTCCGCCCATTCTCCGCCCCATGGCTGACTAAT
TTTTTTTATTTATGCAGAGGCCGAGGCCGCCTCGGCCTCTGAGCTATTCCAGAAGTAGTGAGGAGGCTTT
TTTGGAGGCCTAGGGACGTACCCAATTCGCCCTATAGTGAGTCGTATTACGCGCGCTCACTGGCCGTCGT
TTTACAACGTCGTGACTGGGAAAACCCTGGCGTTACCCAACTTAATCGCCTTGCAGCACATCCCCCTTTC
GCCAGCTGGCGTAATAGCGAAGAGGCCCGCACCGATCGCCCTTCCCAACAGTTGCGCAGCCTGAATGGCG
AATGGG
[124 nt withheld, positions 3367-3490]
C
[91 nt withheld, positions 3492-3582]
A
[49 nt withheld, positions 3584-3632]
CCTTTGACGTTGGAGTCCACGTTCTTT
[37 nt withheld, positions 3660-3696]
ACCCTATCTCGGTCTATTCTTTTGATTTATAAGGGATTTTGCCGATTTCGGCCTATTGGTTAAAAAATGA
GCTGATTTAACAAAAATTTAACGCGAATTTTAACAAAATATTAACGCTTACAATTTAGGTGGCACTTTTC
GGGGAAATGTGCGCGGAACCCCTATTTGTTTATTTTTCTAAATACATTCAAATATGTATCCGCTCATGAG
ACAATAACCCTGATAAATGCTTCAATAATATTGAAAAAGGAAGAGTATGAGTATTCAACATTTCCGTGTC
GCCCTTATTCCCTTTTTTGCGGCATTTTGCCTTCCTGTTTTTGCTCACCCAGAAACGCTGGTGAAAGTAA
AAGATGCTGAAGATCAGTTGGGTGCACGAGTGGGTTACATCGAACTGGATCTCAACAGCGGTAAGATCCT
TGAGAGTTTTCGCCCCGAAGAACGTTTTCCAATGATGAGCACTTTTAAAGTTCTGCTATGTGGCGCGGTA
TTATCCCGTATTGACGCCGGGCAAGAGCAACTCGGTCGCCGCATACACTATTCTCAGAATGACTTGGTTG
AGTACTCACCAGTCACAGAAAAGCATCTTACGGATGGCATGACAGTAAGAGAATTATGCAGTGCTGCCAT
AACCATGAGTGATAACACTGCGGCCAACTTACTTCTGACAACGATCGGAGGACCGAAGGAGCTAACCGCT
TTTTTGCACAACATGGGGGATCATGTAACTCGCCTTGATCGTTGGGAACCGGAGCTGAATGAAGCCATAC
CAAACGACGAGCGTGACACCACGATGCCTGTAGCAATGGCAACAACGTTGCGCAAACTATTAACTGGCGA
ACTACTTACTCTAGCTTCCCGGCAACAATTAATAGACTGGATGGAGGCGGATAAAGTTGCAGGACCACTT
CTGCGCTCGGCCCTTCCGGCTGGCTGGTTTATTGCTGATAAATCTGGAGCCGGTGAGCGTGGGTCTCGCG
GTATCATTGCAGCACTGGGGCCAGATGGTAAGCCCTCCCGTATCGTAGTTATCTACACGACGGGGAGTCA
GGCAACTATGGATGAACGAAATAGACAGATCGCTGAGATAGGTGCCTCACTGATTAAGCATTGGTAACTG
TCAGACCAAGTTTACTCATATATACTTTAGATTGATTTAAAACTTCATTTTTAATTTAAAAGGATCTAGG
TGAAGATCCTTTTTGATAATCTCATGACCAAAATCCCTTAACGTGAGTTTTCGTTCCACTGAGCGTCAGA
CCCCGTAGAAAAGATCAAAGGATCTTCTTGAGATCCTTTTTTTCTGCGCGTAATCTGCTGCTTGCAAACA
AAAAAACCACCGCTACCAGCGGTGGTTTGTTTGCCGGATCAAGAGCTACCAACTCTTTTTCCGAAGGTAA
CTGGCTTCAGCAGAGCGCAGATACCAAATACTGTTCTTCTAGTGTAGCCGTAGTTAGGCCACCACTTCAA
GAACTCTGTAGCACCGCCTACATACCTCGCTCTGCTAATCCTGTTACCAGTGGCTGCTGCCAGTGGCGAT
AAGTCGTGTCTTACCGGGTTGGACTCAAGACGATAGTTACCGGATAAGGCGCAGCGGTCGGGCTGAACGG
GGGGTTCGTGCACACAGCCCAGCTTGGAGCGAACGACCTACACCGAACTGAGATACCTACAGCGTGAGCT
ATGAGAAAGCGCCACGCTTCCCGAAGGGAGAAAGGCGGACAGGTATCCGGTAAGCGGCAGGGTCGGAACA
GGAGAGCGCACGAGGGAGCTTCCAGGGGGAAACGCCTGGTATCTTTATAGTCCTGTCGGGTTTCGCCACC
TCTGACTTGAGCGTCGATTTTTGTGATGCTCGTCAGGGGGGCGGAGCCTATGGAAAAACGCCAGCAACGC
GGCCTTTTTACGGTTCCTGGCCTTTTGCTGGCCTTTTGCTCACATGTTCTTTCCTGCGTTATCCCCTGAT
TCTGTGGATAACCGTATTACCGCCTTTGAGTGAGCTGATACCGCTCGCCGCAGCCGAACGACCGAGCGCA
GCGAGTCAGTGAGCGAGGAAGCGGAAGAGCGCCCAATACGCAAACCGCCTCTCCCCGCGCGTTGGCCGAT
TCATTAATGCAGCTGGCACGACAGGTTTCCCGACTGGAAAGCGGGCAGTGAGCGCAACGCAATTAATGTG
AGTTAGCTCACTCATTAGGCACCCCAGGCTTTACACTTTATGCTTCCGGCTCGTATGTTGTGTGGAATTG
TGAGCGGATAACAATTTCACACAGGAAACAGCTATGACCATGATTACGCCAAGCGCGCAATTAACCCTCA
CTAAAGGGAACAAAAGCTGGAGCTGCAAGCTTAATGTAGTCTTATGCAATACTCTTGTAGTCTTGCAACA
TGGTAACGATGAGTTAGCAACATGCCTTACAAGGAGAGAAAAAGCACCGTGCATGCCGATTGGTGGAAGT
AAGGTGGTACGATCGTGCCTTATTAGGAAGGCAACAGACGGGTCTGACATGGATTGGACGAACCACTGAA
TTGCCGCATTGCAGAGATATTGTATTTAAGTGCCTAGCTCGATACATAAACGGGTCTCTCTGGTTAGACC
AGATCTGAGCCTGGGAGCTCTCTGGCTAACTAGGGAACCCACTGCTTAAGCCTCAATAAAGCTTGCCTTG
AGTGCTTCAAGTAGTGTGTGCCCGTCTGTTGTGTGACTCTGGTAACTAGAGATCCCTCAGACCCTTTTAG
TCAGTGTGGAAAATCTCTAGCAGTGGCGCCCGAACAGGGACTTGAAAGCGAAAGGGAAACCAGAGGAGCT
CTCTCGACGCAGGACTCGGCTTGCTGAAGCGCGCACGGCAAGAGGCGAGGGGCGGCGACTGGTGAGTACG
CCAAAAATTTTGACTAGCGGAGGCTAGAAGGAGAGAGATGGGTGCGAGAGCGTCAGTATTAAGCGGGGGA
GAATTAGATCGCGATGGGAAAAAATTCGGTTAAGGCCAGGGGGAAAGAAAAAATATAAATTAAAACATAT
AGTATGGGCAAGCAGGGAGCTAGAACGATTCGCAGTTAATCCTGGCCTGTTAGAAACATCAGAAGGCTGT
AGACAAATACTGGGACAGCTACAACCATCCCTTCAGACAGGATCAGAAGAACTTAGATCATTATATAATA
CAGTAGCAACCCTCTATTGTGTGCATCAAAGGATAGAGATAAAAGACACCAAGGAAGCTTTAGACAAGAT
AGAGGAAGAGCAAAACAAAAGTAAGACCACCGCACAGCAAGCGGCCGCTGATCTTCAGACCTGGAGGAGG
AGATATGAGGGACAATTGGAGAAGTGAATTATATAAATATAAAGTAGTAAAAATTGAACCATTAGGAGTA
GCACCCACCAAGGCAAAGAGAAGAGTGGTGCAGAGAGAAAAAAGAGCAGTGGGAATAGGAGCTTTGTTCC
TTGGGTTCTTGGGAGCAGCAGGAAGCACTATGGGCGCAGCGTCAATGACGCTGACGGTACAGGCCAGACA
ATTATTGTCTGGTATAGTGCAGCAGCAGAACAATTTGCTGAGGGCTATTGAGGCGCAACAGCATCTGTTG
CAACTCACAGTCTGGGGCATCAAGCAGCTCCAGGCAAGAATCCTGGCTGTGGAAAGATACCTAAAGGATC
AACAGCTCCTGGGGATTTGGGGTTGCTCTGGAAAACTCATTTGCACCACTGCTGTGCCTTGGAATGCTAG
TTGGAGTAATAAATCTCTGGAACAGATTTGGAATCACACGACCTGGATGGAGTGGGACAGAGAAATTAAC
AATTACACAAGCTTAATACACTCCTTAATTGAAGAATCGCAAAACCAGCAAGAAAAGAATGAACAAGAAT
TATTGGAATTAGATAAATGGGCAAGTTTGTGGAATTGGTTTAACATAACAAATTGGCTGTGGTATATAAA
ATTATTCATAATGATAGTAGGAGGCTTGGTAGGTTTAAGAATAGTTTTTGCTGTACTTTCTATAGTGAAT
AGAGTTAGGCAGGGATATTCACCATTATCGTTTCAGACCCACCTCCCAACCCCGAGGGGACCCAGAGAGG
GCCTATTTCCCATGATTCCTTCATATTTGCATATACGATACAAGGCTGTTAGAGAGATAATTAGAATTAA
TTTGACTGTAAACACAAAGATATTAGTACAAAATACGTGACGTAGAAAGTAATAATTTCTTGGGTAGTTT
GCAGTTTTAAAATTATGTTTTAAAATGGACTATCATATGCTTACCGTAACTTGAAAGTATTTCGATTTCT
TGGCTTTATATATCTTGTGGAAAGGACGAAACACCGCACACACCCGTATGGCAAAGGTTTTAGAGCTAGA
AATAGCAAGTTAAAATAAGGCTAGTCCGTTATCAACTTGAAAAAGTGGCACCGAGTCGGTGCTTTTTTAA
GCTTGGCGTAACTAGATCTTGAGACAAATGGCAGTATTCATCCACAATTTTAAAAGAAAAGGGGGGATTG
GGGGGTACAGTGCAGGGGAAAGAATAGTAGACATAATAGCAACAGACATACAAACTAAAGAATTACAAAA
ACAAATTACAAAAATTCAAAATTTTCGGGTTTATTACAGGGACAGCAGAGATCCACTTTGGCGCCGGCTC
GAGGGGG
Features (pLannotate 1.2.2; 29 found; start..end, strand, type, name):
     14..80      +  CDS            small t antigen (fragment): SV40 (simian virus 40) small t antigen
    106..317     +  promoter       EF-1α core promoter: core promoter for human elongation factor EF-1α
    318..1256    +  intron         EF-1α intron A: intron upstream of the start codon of human EF-1α
   1278..1877    +  CDS            PuroR (fragment): puromycin N-acetyltransferase; pac from Streptomyces; confers resistance to puromycin
   1893..2481    +  misc_feature   WPRE: woodchuck hepatitis virus posttranscriptional regulatory element
   2532..2551    +  misc_feature   cPPT/CTS (fragment): central polypurine tract and central termination sequence of HIV-1
   2553..2786    +  LTR            3' LTR (ΔU3): self-inactivating 3' long terminal repeat (LTR) from HIV-1
   2864..2985    +  polyA_signal   SV40 poly(A) signal: SV40 polyadenylation signal
   3025..3160    +  rep_origin     SV40 ori: SV40 origin of replication
   3181..3199    -  promoter       T7 promoter: promoter for bacteriophage T7 RNA polymerase
   3207..3362    +  CDS            lacZα (fragment): LacZα fragment of β-galactosidase; lacZ fragment
   3367..3795    +  rep_origin     f1 ori (sequence partly withheld): f1 bacteriophage origin of replication; arrow indicates direction of (+) strand synthesis
   3848..3952    +  promoter       AmpR promoter: bla
   3953..4813    +  CDS            AmpR: β-lactamase; bla; confers resistance to ampicillin, carbenicillin, and related antibiotics
   4984..5572    +  rep_origin     ori: high-copy-number ColE1/pMB1/pBR322/pUC origin of replication
   5755..5847    +  CDS            lacI (fragment): lac repressor; lacI; The lac repressor binds to the lac operator to inhibit transcription in E. coli. This inhibition can be relieved by adding lactose or isopropyl-β-D-thiogalactopyranoside (IPTG).
   5860..5881    +  protein_bind   CAP binding site: CAP binding activates transcription in the presence of cAMP. E. coli catabolite activator protein
   5896..5926    +  promoter       lac promoter: promoter for the E. coli lac operon
   5934..5950    +  protein_bind   lac operator: The lac repressor binds to the lac operator to inhibit transcription in E. coli. This inhibition can be relieved by adding lactose or isopropyl-β-D-thiogalactopyranoside (IPTG). lac repressor encoded by lacI
   5995..6013    +  promoter       T3 promoter: promoter for bacteriophage T3 RNA polymerase
   6041..6267    +  promoter       RSV promoter: Rous sarcoma virus enhancer/promoter
   6268..6448    +  LTR            5' LTR (truncated): truncated 5' long terminal repeat (LTR) from HIV-1
   6495..6620    +  misc_feature   HIV-1 Ψ: packaging signal of human immunodeficiency virus type 1
   6604..6967    +  CDS            HIV-1 gag (fragment): gag protein from human immunodeficiency virus 1; gag
   7113..7346    +  misc_feature   RRE: The Rev response element (RRE) of HIV-1 allows for Rev-dependent mRNA export from the nucleus to the cytoplasm.
   7723..7749    +  CDS            Rev (fragment): human immunodeficiency virus 1 (HIV-1) Rev protein; rev; enhances nuclear export of unspliced and incompletely spliced viral mRNAs
   7753..7993    +  promoter       U6 promoter: RNA polymerase III promoter for human U6 snRNA
   8023..8098    +  misc_RNA       gRNA scaffold: guide RNA scaffold for the Streptococcus pyogenes CRISPR/Cas9 system
   8154..8271    +  misc_feature   cPPT/CTS: central polypurine tract and central termination sequence of HIV-1
