[The description below was written by a language model from this plasmid's Addgene catalogue record and pLannotate feature annotations shown in this document.]
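Description:
EPHA2 gRNA (BRDN0001146397) is a third-generation lentiviral CRISPR guide plasmid built on the lentiGuide-Puro backbone. It delivers a single guide RNA against the human receptor tyrosine kinase gene EPHA2, designed against its RefSeq transcript. In bacteria it is maintained as a high-copy plasmid through a ColE1/pUC-type origin and selected with ampicillin via the β-lactamase gene. An f1 origin, an SV40 origin and residual lac and T7/T3 promoter elements are also annotated as backbone carry-over.

The lentiviral transfer cassette begins with an RSV promoter fused to a truncated HIV-1 5' LTR, which makes genomic RNA production Tat-independent. This is followed by the Ψ packaging signal with a partial gag sequence and the Rev response element for nuclear export of the unspliced genome. Next, a human U6 RNA polymerase III promoter drives the EPHA2-specific spacer joined to the Streptococcus pyogenes Cas9 guide scaffold. A cPPT/CTS element that aids nuclear import of the reverse-transcribed genome follows the scaffold. An EF-1α promoter with its intron A then expresses puromycin N-acetyltransferase for selection of transduced mammalian cells. The WPRE after it enhances transcript expression. The cassette ends in a ΔU3 self-inactivating 3' LTR, which disables LTR promoter activity after integration.

The plasmid does not encode Cas9. It is meant to be used in cells that already express Cas9 or alongside a separate Cas9 lentivirus, to disrupt EPHA2 by targeted cleavage. The guide belongs to a human kinome gRNA collection generated using optimized sgRNA design rules intended to maximize on-target activity and minimize off-target effects.
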