Addgene plasmid #76367: EPHA2 gRNA (BRDN0001146397)
Purpose: 3rd generation lentiviral gRNA plasmid targeting human EPHA2
Depositing lab: John Doench & David Root. Depositing organization: Broad Institute. Publication: Optimized sgRNA design to maximize activity and minimize off-target effects of CRISPR-Cas9. Doench JG, Fusi N, Sullender M, Hegde M, Vaimberg EW, Donovan KF, Smith I, Tothova Z, Wilen C, Orchard R, Virgin HW, Listgarten J, Root DE. Nat Biotechnol. 2016 Jan 18. doi: 10.1038/nbt.3437. PubMed 26780180.
Backbone
  Vector backbone: lentiGuide-Puro
  Backbone manufacturer: Zhang Lab (Addgene plasmid # 52963)
  Vector type: Mammalian Expression, Lentiviral, CRISPR
  Selectable markers: Puromycin
Growth in bacteria
  Bacterial resistance: Ampicillin, 100 μg/mL
  Growth temperature: 37°C
  Growth strain: DH5alpha
  Copy number: High Copy
Gene/Insert
  Gene/Insert name: EPHA2 (alt names: EPHA2; NM_004431.3)
  gRNA/shRNA sequence: CACACACCCGTATGGCAAAG
  Species: H. sapiens (human)
  Entrez Gene: EPHA2 (a.k.a. ARCC2, CTPA, CTPP1, CTRCT6, ECK)
  Promoter: hU6
  Cloning method: Unknown
  Sequencing primers: 5′ U6-F; 3′ pS2-R
Terms and licenses: Academic/Nonprofit Terms; Industry Terms: Not Available to Industry
Depositor comments: The gRNA was designed to target the following Genbank reference sequence(s): NM_004431.3. Note that this plasmid does NOT contain Cas9. It should be used in conjunction with lentiCas9-Blast (Addgene #52962) or otherwise with cell lines already expressing Cas9. Browse the full kinome gRNA library at http://www.addgene.org/pooled-library/broadgpp-human-kinome/ or visit http://www.broadinstitute.org/rnai/public/ for detailed protocols and information.
How to cite: EPHA2 gRNA (BRDN0001146397) was a gift from John Doench & David Root (Addgene plasmid # 76367 ; http://n2t.net/addgene:76367 ; RRID:Addgene_76367)
