>Addgene plasmid #76367 | EPHA2 gRNA (BRDN0001146397) | depositor partial sequence | sequence record 143827 | Target Sequence
CACACACCCGTATGGCAAAG
