>Addgene plasmid #76367 | EPHA2 gRNA (BRDN0001146397) | addgene partial sequence | sequence record 185703 | hU6-F
TAGAAAGTAATAATTTCTTGGGTAGTTTGCAGTTTTAAAATTATGTTTTAAAATGGACTATCATATGCTT
ACCGTAACTTGAAAGTATTTCGATTTCTTGGCTTTATATATCTTGTGGAAAGGACGAAACACCGCACACA
CCCGTATGGCAAAGGTTTTAGAGCTAGAAATAGCAAGTTAAAATAAGGCTAGTCCGTTATCAACTTGAAA
AAGTGGCACCGAGTCGGTGCTTTTTTAAGCTTGGCGTAACTAGATCTTGAGACAAATGGCAGTATTCATC
CACAATTTTAAAAGAAAAGGGGGGATTGGGGGGTACAGTGCAGGGGAAAGAATAGTAGACATAATAGCAA
CAGACATACAAACTAAAGAATTACAAAAACAAATTACAAAAATTCAAAATTTTCGGGTTTATTACAGGGA
CAGCAGAGATCCACTTTGGCGCCGGCTCGAGGGGGCCCGGGTGCAAAGATGGATAAAGTTTTAAACAGAG
AGGAATCTTTGCAGCTAATGGACCTTCTAGGTCTTGAAAGGAGTGGGAATTGGCTCCGGTGCCCGTCAGT
GGGCAGAGCG
